>Addgene plasmid #63212 | pAV10.K4 | depositor full sequence | sequence record 104913 | pAV10.K4 sequence 5914 bps
CACCTG
[124 nt withheld, positions 7-130]
C
[91 nt withheld, positions 132-222]
A
[49 nt withheld, positions 224-272]
CCTTTGACGTTGGAGTCCACGTTCTTT
[37 nt withheld, positions 300-336]
ACCCTATCTCGGTCTATTCTTTTGATTTATAAGGGATTTTGCCGATTTCGGCCTATTGGTTAAAAAATGA
GCTGATTTAACAAAAATTTAACGCGAATTTTAACAAAATATTAACGCTTACAATTTCCATTCGCCATTCA
GGCTGCGCAACTGTTGGGAAGGGCGATCGGTGCGGGCCTCTTCGCTATTACGCCAGCTGGCGAAAGGGGG
ATGTGCTGCAAGGCGATTAAGTTGGGTAACGCCAGGGTTTTCCCAGTCACGACGTTGTAAAACGACGGCC
AGTGAATTGTAATACGACTCACTATAGGGCGAATTGGAGCTCCACCGCGGTGGCGGCCGCTCTAGAACTA
GTGGATCCCCCTTAATTAAAGTCTCTTGTTTACGTTACACTGGCAATTTTAACGGCGAGACTCATCTGAA
AAAAGCTATTCGACTTAGTCCTGTGTTTTTCATTACAGATAATCCTGATCAACGGGTGTACGTTTTTCCA
TTTTAGGTCAGTATCCTCCCTCTGTGTTTCAAACTAAGTATAAGCGCCCACCCTAATTCGCTCGTATCCT
TGTGTCAACTTCTTTGCTGCTCTGCAGCTGTAAACAGTTTTTGCGATAAGCCTCACATATGTCAGTGCTG
TAAATACCGGAAATAGAAAGTCACTGTGGTCTGTACCCTCATTTGATTTACGCGGTTAGAAAAGTGGAAA
CTCTTTCTTAACCGTGTAAATCAAGTATGTCATTTCAGGAAACTTCCTCAATTCTTGGCGTACTATATTG
AGTTGCCAATGTATGAGAGTGGTCGATTTCAATCGGCAACATTCTATCTCGCAATTACGCAATAAAAATT
GACATGGTATGTTATTTTCATCCTTCGGAGGCCGGCCAACGACATTACTATATATATAATATAGGAAGCA
TTTAATAGACAGCATCGTAATATATGTGTACTTTGCAGTTATGACGCCAGATGGCAGTAGTGGAAGATAT
TCTTTATTGAAAAATAGCTTGTCACCTTACGTACAATCTTGATCCGGAGCTTTTCTTTTTTTGCCGATTA
AGAATTAATTCGGTCGAAAAAAGAAAAGGAGAGGGCCAAGAGGGAGGGCATTGGTGACTATTGAGCACGT
GAGTATACGTGATTAAGCACACAAAGGCAGCTTGGAGTATGTCTGTTATTAATTTCACAGGTAGTTCTGG
TCCATTGGTGAAAGTTTGCGGCTTGCAGAGCACAGAGGCCGCAGAATGTGCTCTAGATTCCGATGCTGAC
TTGCTGGGTATTATATGTGTGCCCAATAGAAAGAGAACAATTGACCCGGTTATTGCAAGGAAAATTTCAA
GTCTTGTAAAAGCATATAAAAATAGTTCAGGCACTCCGAAATACTTGGTTGGCGTGTTTCGTAATCAACC
TAAGGAGGATGTTTTGGCTCTGGTCAATGATTACGGCATTGATATCGTCCAACTGCATGGAGATGAGTCG
TGGCAAGAATACCAAGAGTTCCTCGGTTTGCCAGTTATTAAAAGACTCGTATTTCCAAAAGACTGCAACA
TACTACTCAGTGCAGCTTCACAGAAACCTCATTCGTTTATTCCCTTGTTTGATTCAGAAGCAGGTGGGAC
AGGTGAACTTTTGGATTGGAACTCGATTTCTGACTGGGTTGGAAGGCAAGAGAGCCCCGAAAGCTTACAT
TTTATGTTAGCTGGTGGACTGACGCCAGAAAATGTTGGTGATGCGCTTAGATTAAATGGCGTTATTGGTG
TTGATGTAAGCGGAGGTGTGGAGACAAATGGTGTAAAAGACTCTAACAAAATAGCAAATTTCGTCAAAAA
TGCTAAGAAATAGGGCCGGCCCAGTAGAGACCGCCTGGCTCTAGTAGCGATCTACACTAGCACTATCAGC
GTTATTAAGCACCGGTGGAGTGACGACCTTCAGCACGTTCGTACTGTTCAACGATGGTGTAGTCTTCGTT
GTGGGAGGTGATGTCCAGTTTGATGTCGGTTTTGTAAGCACCCGGCAGCTGAACCGGTTTTTTAGCCATG
TAGGTGGTTTTAACTTCAGCGTCGTAGTGACCACCGTCTTTCAGTTTCAGACGCATTTTGATTTCACCTT
TCAGAGCACCGTCTTCCGGGTACATACGTTCGGTGGAAGCTTCCCAACCCATGGTTTTTTTCTGCATAAC
CGGACCGTCGGACGGGAAGTTGGTACCACGCAGTTTAACTTTGTAGATGAACTCACCGTCTTGCAGGGAG
GAGTCCTGGGTAACGGTAACAACACCACCGTCTTCGAAGTTCATAACACGTTCCCATTTGAAACCTTCCG
GGAAGGACAGTTTCAGGTAGTCCGGGATGTCAGCCGGGTGTTTAACGTAAGCTTTGGAACCGTACTGGAA
CTGCGGGGACAGGATGTCCCAAGCGAACGGCAGCGGACCACCTTTGGTAACTTTCAGTTTAGCGGTCTGG
GTACCTTCGTACGGACGACCTTCACCTTCACCTTCGATTTCGAACTCGTGACCGTTAACGGAACCTTCCA
TACGAACTTTGAAACGCATGAACTCTTTGATAACGTCTTCGGAGGAAGCCATCTAGTATTTCTCCTCTTT
CTCTAGTATGTGTGAAATTGTTATCCGCTCACAATTCCACACAACATACGAGCCGGAAGCATAAAGTGTA
AAGCCTGGGGTGCCTAATGAGTGAGCTAACTCACATTAATTGCGTTGCGCTCACTGCCCGCTTTCCAGTC
GGGAAACCTGTCGTGCCAGCTGCATTAATGAATCGGCCAACGCGCGGGGAGAGGCGGTTTGCGTATTGGG
TCTCATTTTTTCAAACCATTCTGTTATAAGAGATATGTACCATCAATCGCCGACAGCGATACCCTCTTTA
ACCTCTAGTAAGAAGGACCCGGCACTTATTGTAATACGTTTAGGGGAAGTAGGTAAATCTGGACCGGTAA
TACGGCATAACGATCCATTTCGGACATCGGGGACATTTCTTTTTTTTCCTTTATTATTTTTTTTTTCTAA
TGTCCTTACGAATTTCAGGCTCTAACCTTATTTCTTATTAGGACGTGTACTCATTGCCATCGCAACAATA
AAAATAAAACATTAATAAAAAATTAATTAGAGCCTGTAACATAGAGATCAACGCTACTGTAGCGTTAGAA
GGACAGTGAGAGAGTGGCATGACAATTAAAGTTTCTTCCGATTACTTCATGTCATCTGCATTACAAAGGA
AGGAAAGATGTTTCGAATTATTTCCCCTTTAAGGTATTTTTGATGTGAAATTTGACCCCATACTGTGAAA
ATCAACTGCTAAGAACTCTTTAATTAAGGGCTGCAGGAATTCGATATCAAGCTTATCGATACCGTCGACC
TCGAGGGGGGGCCCGGTACCCAGCTTTTGTTCCCTTTAGTGAGGGTTAATTTCGAGCTTGGCGTAATCAT
GGTCATAGCTGTTTCCTGTGTGAAATTGTTATCCGCTCACAATTCCACACAACATACGAGCCGGAAGCAT
AAAGTGTAAAGCCTGGGGTGCCTAATGAGTGAGCTAACTCACATTAATTGCGTTGCGCTCACTGCCCGCT
TTCCAGTCGGGAAACCTGTCGTGCCAGCTGCATTAATGAATCGGCCAACGCGCGGGGAGAGGCGGTTTGC
GTATTGGGCGCTCTTCCGCTTCCTCGCTCACTGACTCGCTGCGCTCGGTCGTTCGGCTGCGGCGAGCGGT
ATCAGCTCACTCAAAGGCGGTAATACGGTTATCCACAGAATCAGGGGATAACGCAGGAAAGAACATGTGA
GCAAAAGGCCAGCAAAAGGCCAGGAACCGTAAAAAGGCCGCGTTGCTGGCGTTTTTCCATAGGCTCCGCC
CCCCTGACGAGCATCACAAAAATCGACGCTCAAGTCAGAGGTGGCGAAACCCGACAGGACTATAAAGATA
CCAGGCGTTTCCCCCTGGAAGCTCCCTCGTGCGCTCTCCTGTTCCGACCCTGCCGCTTACCGGATACCTG
TCCGCCTTTCTCCCTTCGGGAAGCGTGGCGCTTTCTCATAGCTCACGCTGTAGGTATCTCAGTTCGGTGT
AGGTCGTTCGCTCCAAGCTGGGCTGTGTGCACGAACCCCCCGTTCAGCCCGACCGCTGCGCCTTATCCGG
TAACTATCGTCTTGAGTCCAACCCGGTAAGACACGACTTATCGCCACTGGCAGCAGCCACTGGTAACAGG
ATTAGCAGAGCGAGGTATGTAGGCGGTGCTACAGAGTTCTTGAAGTGGTGGCCTAACTACGGCTACACTA
GAAGGACAGTATTTGGTATCTGCGCTCTGCTGAAGCCAGTTACCTTCGGAAAAAGAGTTGGTAGCTCTTG
ATCCGGCAAACAAACCACCGCTGGTAGCGGTGGTTTTTTTGTTTGCAAGCAGCAGATTACGCGCAGAAAA
AAAGGATCTCAAGAAGATCCTTTGATCTTTTCTACGGGGTCTGACGCTCAGTGGAACGAAAACTCACGTT
AAGGGATTTTGGTCATGAGATTATCAAAAAGGATCTTCACCTAGATCCTTTTAAATTAAAAATGAAGTTT
TAAATCAATCTAAAGTATATATGAGTAAACTTGGTCTGACAGTTACCAATGCTTAATCAGTGAGGCACCT
ATCTCAGCGATCTGTCTATTTCGTTCATCCATAGTTGCCTGACTCCCCGTCGTGTAGATAACTACGATAC
GGGAGGGCTTACCATCTGGCCCCAGTGCTGCAATGATACCGCGAGATCCACGCTCACCGGCTCCAGATTT
ATCAGCAATAAACCAGCCAGCCGGAAGGGCCGAGCGCAGAAGTGGTCCTGCAACTTTATCCGCCTCCATC
CAGTCTATTAATTGTTGCCGGGAAGCTAGAGTAAGTAGTTCGCCAGTTAATAGTTTGCGCAACGTTGTTG
CCATTGCTACAGGCATCGTGGTGTCACGCTCGTCGTTTGGTATGGCTTCATTCAGCTCCGGTTCCCAACG
ATCAAGGCGAGTTACATGATCCCCCATGTTGTGCAAAAAAGCGGTTAGCTCCTTCGGTCCTCCGATCGTT
GTCAGAAGTAAGTTGGCCGCAGTGTTATCACTCATGGTTATGGCAGCACTGCATAATTCTCTTACTGTCA
TGCCATCCGTAAGATGCTTTTCTGTGACTGGTGAGTACTCAACCAAGTCATTCTGAGAATAGTGTATGCG
GCGACCGAGTTGCTCTTGCCCGGCGTCAATACGGGATAATACCGCGCCACATAGCAGAACTTTAAAAGTG
CTCATCATTGGAAAACGTTCTTCGGGGCGAAAACTCTCAAGGATCTTACCGCTGTTGAGATCCAGTTCGA
TGTAACCCACTCGTGCACCCAACTGATCTTCAGCATCTTTTACTTTCACCAGCGTTTCTGGGTGAGCAAA
AACAGGAAGGCAAAATGCCGCAAAAAAGGGAATAAGGGCGACACGGAAATGTTGAATACTCATACTCTTC
CTTTTTCAATATTATTGAAGCATTTATCAGGGTTATTGTCTCATGAGCGGATACATATTTGAATGTATTT
AGAAAAATAAACAAATAGGGGTTCCGCGCACATTTCCCCGAAAAGTGC
Features (pLannotate 1.2.2; 20 found; start..end, strand, type, name):
      7..435     +  rep_origin     f1 ori (sequence partly withheld): f1 bacteriophage origin of replication; arrow indicates direction of (+) strand synthesis
    466..623     -  CDS            lacZα (fragment): LacZα fragment of β-galactosidase; lacZ fragment
    626..644     +  promoter       T7 promoter: promoter for bacteriophage T7 RNA polymerase
    653..697     +  misc_feature   MCS (fragment): pBluescript multiple cloning site
   1214..1494    +  promoter       TRP1 promoter: S. cerevisiae TRP1
   1495..2169    +  CDS            TRP1: phosphoribosylanthranilate isomerase, required for tryptophan biosynthesis; S. cerevisiae TRP1; yeast auxotrophic marker
   2234..2908    -  CDS            mRFP1: mRFP1 is a basic (constitutively fluorescent) red fluorescent protein published in 2002, derived from Discosoma sp.. It is reported to be a somewhat slowly-maturing monomer with low acid sensitivity.
   2944..2960    -  protein_bind   lac operator: The lac repressor binds to the lac operator to inhibit transcription in E. coli. This inhibition can be relieved by adding lactose or isopropyl-β-D-thiogalactopyranoside (IPTG). lac repressor encoded by lacI
   2968..2998    -  promoter       lac promoter: promoter for the E. coli lac operon
   3013..3034    -  protein_bind   CAP binding site: CAP binding activates transcription in the presence of cAMP. E. coli catabolite activator protein
   3047..3136    -  CDS            lacI (fragment): lac repressor; lacI; The lac repressor binds to the lac operator to inhibit transcription in E. coli. This inhibition can be relieved by adding lactose or isopropyl-β-D-thiogalactopyranoside (IPTG).
   3654..3716    +  misc_feature   MCS (fragment): pBluescript multiple cloning site
   3729..3747    -  promoter       T3 promoter: promoter for bacteriophage T3 RNA polymerase
   3792..3808    -  protein_bind   lac operator: The lac repressor binds to the lac operator to inhibit transcription in E. coli. This inhibition can be relieved by adding lactose or isopropyl-β-D-thiogalactopyranoside (IPTG). lac repressor encoded by lacI
   3816..3846    -  promoter       lac promoter: promoter for the E. coli lac operon
   3861..3882    -  protein_bind   CAP binding site: CAP binding activates transcription in the presence of cAMP. E. coli catabolite activator protein
   3895..3987    -  CDS            lacI (fragment): lac repressor; lacI; The lac repressor binds to the lac operator to inhibit transcription in E. coli. This inhibition can be relieved by adding lactose or isopropyl-β-D-thiogalactopyranoside (IPTG).
   4170..4758    -  rep_origin     ori: high-copy-number ColE1/pMB1/pBR322/pUC origin of replication
   4929..5789    -  CDS            AmpR: β-lactamase; bla; confers resistance to ampicillin, carbenicillin, and related antibiotics
   5790..5894    -  promoter       AmpR promoter: bla
