[The description below was written by a language model from this plasmid's Addgene catalogue record and pLannotate feature annotations shown in this document.]
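Description:
pAV10.K4 is an empty acceptor vector for the yeast Golden Gate (yGG) system, used to assemble Saccharomyces cerevisiae transcription units and integrate them into the yeast genome. It is built on the pCACS backbone, from which the native BsaI and BsmBI sites were removed so that these type IIS enzymes cut only where intended. The annotated sequence (5,914 nt) shows a pBluescript-like architecture. It has a high-copy ColE1/pUC origin and an AmpR (β-lactamase) cassette for propagation and ampicillin selection in E. coli. It also carries an f1 origin, remnants of lacZα and the multiple cloning site, and flanking T7 and T3 promoters. No yeast replication origin or centromere is annotated, which fits its described role as an integrating vector targeted to a locus on the right arm of chromosome IX. The unannotated stretches on either side of the TRP1–RFP region may correspond to the homology arms, but the feature table does not label them.

The working part of the plasmid is an mRFP1 gene driven by a bacterial lac promoter with its operator and CAP site, cloned into the MCS. It is flanked by BsaI sites that leave CAGT and TTTT overhangs. In a yGG reaction, BsaI digestion releases the RFP cassette, and promoter, coding sequence and terminator parts with compatible ends are ligated in its place. Unmodified vector gives red or pink E. coli colonies, so colonies that have lost the colour are candidates for correct assemblies. Next to the drop-out cassette sits TRP1 with its own promoter, which allows tryptophan-prototrophy selection of yeast transformants carrying the integrated transcription unit.
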