Addgene plasmid #63212: pAV10.K4
Purpose: (Empty Backbone) pCACS backbone (Amp), TRP1, contains an RFP flanked by BsaI sites with CAGT & TTTT overhangs for TU assembly using yGG. Integration into chrIXR: 387328-388330.
Depositing lab: Jef Boeke. Depositing organization: Johns Hopkins University and School of Medicine. Publication: Yeast Golden Gate (yGG) for the Efficient Assembly of S. cerevisiae Transcription Units. Agmon N, Mitchell LA, Cai Y, Ikushima S, Chuang J, Zheng A, Choi WJ, Martin JA, Caravelli K, Stracquadanio G, Boeke JD. ACS Synth Biol. 2015 Jul 17;4(7):853-9. doi: 10.1021/sb500372z. Epub 2015 Mar 23. PubMed 25756291.
Backbone
  Vector backbone: pCACS
  Backbone size (bp): 4700
  Modifications to backbone: BsaI and BsmBI sites removed from backbone, RFP cloned into the MCS, flanked by BsaI sites for cloning TUs using yGG assmebly
  Vector type: Bacterial Expression, Yeast Expression, Synthetic Biology
  Selectable markers: TRP1
Growth in bacteria
  Bacterial resistance: Ampicillin, 100 μg/mL
  Growth temperature: 37°C
  Growth strain: Top10
  Growth instructions: Grows as red/pink colonies
  Copy number: Unknown
Gene/Insert
  Cloning method: Restriction Enzyme
Terms and licenses: Academic/Nonprofit Terms; Industry Terms: Not Available to Industry
How to cite: pAV10.K4 was a gift from Jef Boeke (Addgene plasmid # 63212 ; http://n2t.net/addgene:63212 ; RRID:Addgene_63212)
