>Addgene plasmid #63212 | pAV10.K4 | addgene partial sequence | sequence record 107804 | jkRFP-F 5'-tggtcactacgacgctgaag-3'
GCTTACAAAACCGACATCAAACTGGACATCACCTCCCACAACGAAGACTACACCATCGTTGAACAGTACG
AACGTGCTGAAGGTCGTCACTCCACCGGTGCTTAATAACGCTGATAGTGCTAGTGTAGATCGCTACTAGA
GCCAGGCGGTCTCTACTGGGCCGGCCCTATTTCTTAGCATTTTTGACGAAATTTGCTATTTTGTTAGAGT
CTTTTACACCATTTGTCTCCACACCTCCGCTTACATCAACACCAATAACGCCATTTAATCTAAGCGCATC
ACCAACATTTTCTGGCGTCAGTCCACCAGCTAACATAAAATGTAAGCTTTCGGGGCTCTCTTGCCTTCCA
ACCCAGTCAGAAATCGAGTTCCAATCCAAAAGTTCACCTGTCCCACCTGCTTCTGAATCAAACAAGGGAA
TAAACGAATGAGGTTTCTGTGAAGCTGCACTGAGTAGTATGTTGCAGTCTTTTGGAAATACGAGTCTTTT
AATAACTGGCAAACCGAGGAACTCTTGGTATTCTTGCCACGACTCATCTCCATGCAGTTGGACGATATCA
ATGCCGTAATCATTGACCAGAGCCAAAACATCCTCCTTAGGTTGATTACGAAACACGCCAACCAAGTATT
TCGGAGTGCCTGAACTATTTTTATATGCTTTTACAAGACTTGAAATTTTCCTTGCAATAACCGGGTCAAT
TGTTCTCTTTCTATTGGGCACACATATAATACCCAGCAAGTCAGCATCGGAATCTAGAGCACATTCTGCG
GCCTCTGTGCTCTGCAAGCCGCAAACTTTCACCAATGGACCAGAACTACCTGTGAAATTAATAACAGACA
TACTCCAAGCTGCCTT
