>Addgene plasmid #63212 | pAV10.K4 | addgene partial sequence | sequence record 109090 | RNAde-BB-3 5'-tacggacgaccttcaccttc-3'
TTCCATACGAACTTTGAAACGCATGAACTCTTTGATAACGTCTTCGGAGGAAGCCATCTAGTATTTCTCC
TCTTTCTCTAGTATGTGTGAAATTGTTATCCGCTCACAATTCCACACAACATACGAGCCGGAAGCATAAA
GTGTAAAGCCTGGGGTGCCTAATGAGTGAGCTAACTCACATTAATTGCGTTGCGCTCACTGCCCGCTTTC
CAGTCGGGAAACCTGTCGTGCCAGCTGCATTAATGAATCGGCCAACGCGCGGGGAGAGGCGGTTTGCGTA
TTGGGTCTCATTTTTTCAAACCATTCTGTTATAAGAGATATGTACCATCAATCGCCGACAGCGATACCCT
CTTTAACCTCTAGTAAGAAGGACCCGGCACTTATTGTAATACGTTTAGGGGAAGTAGGTAAATCTGGACC
GGTAATACGGCATAACGATCCATTTCGGACATCGGGGACATTTCTTTTTTTTCCTTTATTATTTTTTTTT
TCTAATGTCCTTACGAATTTCAGGCTCTAACCTTATTTCTTATTAGGACGTGTACTCATTGCCATCGCAA
CAATAAAAATAAAACATTAATAAAAAATTAATTAGAGCCTGTAACATAGAGATCAACGCTACTGTAGCGT
TAGAAGGACAGTGAGAGAGTGGCATGACAATTAAAGTTTCTTCCGATTACTTCATGTCATCTGCATTACA
AAGGAAGGAAAGATGTTTCGAATTATTTCCCCTTTAAGGTATTTTTGATGTGAAATTTGACCCCATACTG
TGAAAATCAACTGCTAAGAACTCTTTAATTAAGGGCTGCAGGAATTCGATATCAAGCTTATCGATACCGT
CGACCTCGAGG
